LOCUS       Exported 6840 bp ds-DNA circular SYN 12-MAY-2021
DEFINITION  AAV genome: expresses the C-terminal of S. aureus v5 AAV-CBE, and
            U6-sgRNA (KKH variant)..
ACCESSION   .
VERSION     .
KEYWORDS    Cbh_v5 AAV-saCBE_KKH C-terminal
SOURCE      synthetic DNA construct
  ORGANISM  synthetic DNA construct
REFERENCE   1 (bases 1 to 6840)
  AUTHORS   Levy JM, Yeh WH, Pendse N, Davis JR, Hennessey E, Butcher R, Koblan
            LW, Comander J, Liu Q, Liu DR
  TITLE     Cytosine and adenine base editing of the brain, liver, retina, heart
            and skeletal muscle of mice via adeno-associated viruses.
  JOURNAL   Nat Biomed Eng. 2020 Jan;4(1):97-110. doi:
            10.1038/s41551-019-0501-5. Epub 2020 Jan 14.
  PUBMED    31937940
REFERENCE   2 (bases 1 to 6840)
  AUTHORS   .
  TITLE     Direct Submission
  JOURNAL   Exported May 12, 2021 from SnapGene Server 1.1.58
            http://www.snapgene.com
FEATURES             Location/Qualifiers
     source          1..6840
                     /organism="synthetic DNA construct"
                     /mol_type="other DNA"
     primer_bind     complement(125..142)
                     /label=M13 Forward
                     /note="In lacZ gene. Also called M13-F20 or M13 (-21)
                     Forward"
     primer_bind     complement(125..141)
                     /label=M13 fwd
                     /note="common sequencing primer, one of multiple similar
                     variants"
     primer_bind     complement(134..156)
                     /label=M13/pUC Forward
                     /note="In lacZ gene"
     rep_origin      283..738
                     /direction=RIGHT
                     /label=f1 ori
                     /note="f1 bacteriophage origin of replication; arrow
                     indicates direction of (+) strand synthesis"
     primer_bind     complement(370..389)
                     /label=F1ori-R
                     /note="F1 origin, reverse primer"
     primer_bind     580..601
                     /label=F1ori-F
                     /note="F1 origin, forward primer"
     promoter        764..868
                     /gene="bla"
                     /label=AmpR promoter
     CDS             869..1729
                     /codon_start=1
                     /gene="bla"
                     /product="beta-lactamase"
                     /label=AmpR
                     /note="confers resistance to ampicillin, carbenicillin, and
                     related antibiotics"
                     /translation="MSIQHFRVALIPFFAAFCLPVFAHPETLVKVKDAEDQLGARVGYI
                     ELDLNSGKILESFRPEERFPMMSTFKVLLCGAVLSRIDAGQEQLGRRIHYSQNDLVEYS
                     PVTEKHLTDGMTVRELCSAAITMSDNTAANLLLTTIGGPKELTAFLHNMGDHVTRLDRW
                     EPELNEAIPNDERDTTMPVAMATTLRKLLTGELLTLASRQQLIDWMEADKVAGPLLRSA
                     LPAGWFIADKSGAGERGSRGIIAALGPDGKPSRIVVIYTTGSQATMDERNRQIAEIGAS
                     LIKHW"
     primer_bind     complement(1087..1106)
                     /label=Amp-R
                     /note="Ampicillin resistance gene, reverse primer"
     rep_origin      1900..2488
                     /direction=RIGHT
                     /label=ori
                     /note="high-copy-number ColE1/pMB1/pBR322/pUC origin of
                     replication"
     primer_bind     2389..2408
                     /label=pBR322ori-F
                     /note="pBR322 origin, forward primer"
     primer_bind     2642..2659
                     /label=L4440
                     /note="L4440 vector, forward primer"
     protein_bind    2776..2797
                     /label=CAP binding site
                     /bound_moiety="E. coli catabolite activator protein"
                     /note="CAP binding activates transcription in the presence
                     of cAMP."
     promoter        2812..2842
                     /label=lac promoter
                     /note="promoter for the E. coli lac operon"
     protein_bind    2850..2866
                     /label=lac operator
                     /bound_moiety="lac repressor encoded by lacI"
                     /note="The lac repressor binds to the lac operator to
                     inhibit transcription in E. coli. This inhibition can be
                     relieved by adding lactose or
                     isopropyl-beta-D-thiogalactopyranoside (IPTG)."
     primer_bind     2855..2877
                     /label=M13/pUC Reverse
                     /note="In lacZ gene"
     primer_bind     2874..2890
                     /label=M13 rev
                     /note="common sequencing primer, one of multiple similar
                     variants"
     primer_bind     2874..2890
                     /label=M13 Reverse
                     /note="In lacZ gene. Also called M13-rev"
     repeat_region   2917..3046
                     /label=AAV2 ITR
     enhancer        3069..3354
                     /label=CMV enhancer
                     /note="human cytomegalovirus immediate early enhancer;
                     contains an 18-bp deletion relative to the standard CMV
                     enhancer"
     promoter        3356..3632
                     /label=chicken beta-actin promoter
     intron          3633..3860
                     /label=hybrid intron
                     /note="hybrid between chicken beta-actin (CBA) and minute
                     virus of mice (MMV) introns (Gray et al., 2011)"
     CDS             3914..3934
                     /codon_start=1
                     /product="nuclear localization signal of SV40 (simian virus
                     40) large T antigen"
                     /label=SV40 NLS
                     /translation="PKKKRKV"
     CDS             5630..5878
                     /codon_start=1
                     /product="uracil-DNA glycosylase inhibitor from a Bacillus
                     subtilis bacteriophage (Mol et al., 1995)"
                     /label=UGI
                     /translation="TNLSDIIEKETGKQLVIQESILMLPEEVEEVIGNKPESDILVHTA
                     YDESTDENVMLLTSDAPEYKPWALVIQDSNGENKIKML"
     CDS             5921..5941
                     /codon_start=1
                     /product="nuclear localization signal of SV40 (simian virus
                     40) large T antigen"
                     /label=SV40 NLS
                     /translation="PKKKRKV"
     primer_bind     complement(6006..6026)
                     /label=WPRE-R
                     /note="WPRE, reverse primer"
     polyA_signal    6202..6426
                     /label=bGH poly(A) signal
                     /note="bovine growth hormone polyadenylation signal"
     promoter        complement(6553..6793)
                     /label=U6 promoter
                     /note="RNA polymerase III promoter for human U6 snRNA"
     primer_bind     complement(6603..6622)
                     /label=LKO.1 5'
                     /note="Human U6 promoter, forward primer"
     primer_bind     complement(6773..6793)
                     /label=hU6-F
                     /note="Human U6 promoter, forward primer"
     repeat_region   6817..106
                     /label=AAV2 ITR
ORIGIN
        1 ccactccctc tctgcgcgct cgctcgctca ctgaggccgg gcgaccaaag gtcgcccgac
       61 gcccgggctt tgcccgggcg gcctcagtga gcgagcgagc gcgcagcctt aattaaccta
      121 attcactggc cgtcgtttta caacgtcgtg actgggaaaa ccctggcgtt acccaactta
      181 atcgccttgc agcacatccc cctttcgcca gctggcgtaa tagcgaagag gcccgcaccg
      241 atcgcccttc ccaacagttg cgcagcctga atggcgaatg ggnnnnnnnn nnnnnnnnnn
      301 nnnnnnnnnn nnnnnnnnnn nnnnnnnnnn nnnnnnnnnn nnnnnnnnnn nnnnnnnnnn
      361 nnnnnnnnnn nnnnnnnnnn nnnnnnnnnn nnnnnnnnnn nnnnnncnnn nnnnnnnnnn
      421 nnnnnnnnnn nnnnnnnnnn nnnnnnnnnn nnnnnnnnnn nnnnnnnnnn nnnnnnnnnn
      481 nnnnnnnnnn nnnnnnnnan nnnnnnnnnn nnnnnnnnnn nnnnnnnnnn nnnnnnnnnn
      541 nnnnnnnncc tttgacgttg gagtccacgt tctttaatag tggactcttg ttccaaactg
      601 gaacaacact caaccctatc tcggtctatt cttttgattt ataagggatt ttgccgattt
      661 cggcctattg gttaaaaaat gagctgattt aacaaaaatt taacgcgaat tttaacaaaa
      721 tattaacgct tacaatttag gtggcacttt tcggggaaat gtgcgcggaa cccctatttg
      781 tttatttttc taaatacatt caaatatgta tccgctcatg agacaataac cctgataaat
      841 gcttcaataa tattgaaaaa ggaagagtat gagtattcaa catttccgtg tcgcccttat
      901 tccctttttt gcggcatttt gccttcctgt ttttgctcac ccagaaacgc tggtgaaagt
      961 aaaagatgct gaagatcagt tgggtgcacg agtgggttac atcgaactgg atctcaacag
     1021 cggtaagatc cttgagagtt ttcgccccga agaacgtttt ccaatgatga gcacttttaa
     1081 agttctgcta tgtggcgcgg tattatcccg tattgacgcc gggcaagagc aactcggtcg
     1141 ccgcatacac tattctcaga atgacttggt tgagtactca ccagtcacag aaaagcatct
     1201 tacggatggc atgacagtaa gagaattatg cagtgctgcc ataaccatga gtgataacac
     1261 tgcggccaac ttacttctga caacgatcgg aggaccgaag gagctaaccg cttttttgca
     1321 caacatgggg gatcatgtaa ctcgccttga tcgttgggaa ccggagctga atgaagccat
     1381 accaaacgac gagcgtgaca ccacgatgcc tgtagcaatg gcaacaacgt tgcgcaaact
     1441 attaactggc gaactactta ctctagcttc ccggcaacaa ttaatagact ggatggaggc
     1501 ggataaagtt gcaggaccac ttctgcgctc ggcccttccg gctggctggt ttattgctga
     1561 taaatctgga gccggtgagc gtgggtctcg cggtatcatt gcagcactgg ggccagatgg
     1621 taagccctcc cgtatcgtag ttatctacac gacggggagt caggcaacta tggatgaacg
     1681 aaatagacag atcgctgaga taggtgcctc actgattaag cattggtaac tgtcagacca
     1741 agtttactca tatatacttt agattgattt aaaacttcat ttttaattta aaaggatcta
     1801 ggtgaagatc ctttttgata atctcatgac caaaatccct taacgtgagt tttcgttcca
     1861 ctgagcgtca gaccccgtag aaaagatcaa aggatcttct tgagatcctt tttttctgcg
     1921 cgtaatctgc tgcttgcaaa caaaaaaacc accgctacca gcggtggttt gtttgccgga
     1981 tcaagagcta ccaactcttt ttccgaaggt aactggcttc agcagagcgc agataccaaa
     2041 tactgttctt ctagtgtagc cgtagttagg ccaccacttc aagaactctg tagcaccgcc
     2101 tacatacctc gctctgctaa tcctgttacc agtggctgct gccagtggcg ataagtcgtg
     2161 tcttaccggg ttggactcaa gacgatagtt accggataag gcgcagcggt cgggctgaac
     2221 ggggggttcg tgcacacagc ccagcttgga gcgaacgacc tacaccgaac tgagatacct
     2281 acagcgtgag ctatgagaaa gcgccacgct tcccgaaggg agaaaggcgg acaggtatcc
     2341 ggtaagcggc agggtcggaa caggagagcg cacgagggag cttccagggg gaaacgcctg
     2401 gtatctttat agtcctgtcg ggtttcgcca cctctgactt gagcgtcgat ttttgtgatg
     2461 ctcgtcaggg gggcggagcc tatggaaaaa cgccagcaac gcggcctttt tacggttcct
     2521 ggccttttgc tggccttttg ctcacatgtt ctttcctgcg ttatcccctg attctgtgga
     2581 taaccgtatt accgcctttg agtgagctga taccgctcgc cgcagccgaa cgaccgagcg
     2641 cagcgagtca gtgagcgagg aagcggaaga gcgcccaata cgcaaaccgc ctctccccgc
     2701 gcgttggccg attcattaat gcagctggca cgacaggttt cccgactgga aagcgggcag
     2761 tgagcgcaac gcaattaatg tgagttagct cactcattag gcaccccagg ctttacactt
     2821 tatgcttccg gctcgtatgt tgtgtggaat tgtgagcgga taacaatttc acacaggaaa
     2881 cagctatgac catgattacg ccagatttaa ttaaggctgc gcgctcgctc gctcactgag
     2941 gccgcccggg caaagcccgg gcgtcgggcg acctttggtc gcccggcctc agtgagcgag
     3001 cgagcgcgca gagagggagt ggccaactcc atcactaggg gttcctgcgg cctctagatc
     3061 agggtacccg ttacataact tacggtaaat ggcccgcctg gctgaccgcc caacgacccc
     3121 cgcccattga cgtcaatagt aacgccaata gggactttcc attgacgtca atgggtggag
     3181 tatttacggt aaactgccca cttggcagta catcaagtgt atcatatgcc aagtacgccc
     3241 cctattgacg tcaatgacgg taaatggccc gcctggcatt gtgcccagta catgacctta
     3301 tgggactttc ctacttggca gtacatctac gtattagtca tcgctattac catggtcgag
     3361 gtgagcccca cgttctgctt cactctcccc atctcccccc cctccccacc cccaattttg
     3421 tatttattta ttttttaatt attttgtgca gcgatggggg cggggggggg ggggggcgcg
     3481 cgccaggcgg ggcggggcgg ggcgaggggc ggggcggggc gaggcggaga ggtgcggcgg
     3541 cagccaatca gagcggcgcg ctccgaaagt ttccttttat ggcgaggcgg cggcggcggc
     3601 ggccctataa aaagcgaagc gcgcggcggg cgggagtcgc tgcgcgctgc cttcgccccg
     3661 tgccccgctc cgccgccgcc tcgcgccgcc cgccccggct ctgactgacc gcgttactcc
     3721 cacaggtgag cgggcgggac ggcccttctc ctccgggctg taattagctg agcaagaggt
     3781 aagggtttaa gggatggttg gttggtgggg tattaatgtt taattacctg gagcacctgc
     3841 ctgaaatcac tttttttcag gttggaccgg tgccaccatg aaacggacag ccgacggaag
     3901 cgagttcgag tcaccaaaga agaagcggaa agtcatcaag attgctacac ggaaatacct
     3961 gggaaagcag aacgtgtacg acatcggcgt ggagcgggat cacaacttcg ccctgaagaa
     4021 tggctttatc gccagcaatt gtctgtattc tctggaggcc atccctctgg aggacctgct
     4081 gaacaatcca ttcaactacg aggtggatca catcatcccc cggagcgtga gcttcgacaa
     4141 ttcttttaac aataaggtgc tggtgaagca ggaggagaac agcaagaagg gcaataggac
     4201 ccctttccag tacctgtcta gctccgattc taagatcagc tacgagacat tcaagaagca
     4261 catcctgaat ctggccaagg gcaagggccg catcagcaag accaagaagg agtacctgct
     4321 ggaggagcgg gacatcaaca gattctccgt gcagaaggac ttcatcaacc ggaatctggt
     4381 ggacaccaga tacgccacac gcggcctgat gaatctgctg cggtcttatt tcagagtgaa
     4441 caatctggat gtgaaggtga agagcatcaa cggcggcttc acctcctttc tgcggagaaa
     4501 gtggaagttt aagaaggagc gcaacaaggg ctataagcac cacgccgagg atgccctgat
     4561 catcgccaat gccgacttca tctttaagga gtggaagaag ctggacaagg ccaagaaagt
     4621 gatggagaac cagatgttcg aggagaagca ggccgagagc atgcccgaga tcgagacaga
     4681 gcaggagtac aaggagattt tcatcacacc tcaccagatc aagcacatca aggacttcaa
     4741 ggactacaag tattctcaca gggtggataa gaagcccaac cgcaagctga tcaatgacac
     4801 cctgtatagc acacggaagg acgataaggg caataccctg atcgtgaaca atctgaacgg
     4861 cctgtacgac aaggataatg acaagctgaa gaagctgatc aacaagtctc ccgagaagct
     4921 gctgatgtac caccacgatc ctcagacata tcagaagctg aagctgatca tggagcagta
     4981 cggcgacgag aagaacccac tgtataagta ctatgaggag acaggcaact acctgacaaa
     5041 gtatagcaag aaggataatg gccccgtgat caagaagatc aagtactatg gcaacaagct
     5101 gaatgcccac ctggacatca ccgacgatta ccctaactct cgcaataagg tggtgaagct
     5161 gagcctgaag ccataccggt tcgacgtgta cctggacaac ggcgtgtata agtttgtgac
     5221 agtgaagaat ctggatgtga tcaagaagga gaactactat gaggtgaaca gcaagtgcta
     5281 cgaggaggcc aagaagctga agaagatcag caaccaggcc gagttcatcg cctcttttta
     5341 caagaatgac ctgatcaaga tcaatggcga gctgtataga gtgatcggcg tgaacaatga
     5401 tctgctgaac agaatcgaag tgaatatgat cgacatcacc tacagggagt atctggagaa
     5461 catgaatgat aagaggcccc ctcatatcat caagaccatc gcctctaaga cacagagcat
     5521 caagaagtac agcacagaca tcctggggaa cctgtatgaa gtcaagagca agaaacatcc
     5581 tcagattatc aagaaaggca gcggcgggag cggcgggagc ggggggagca ctaatctgag
     5641 cgacatcatt gagaaggaga ctgggaaaca gctggtcatt caggagtcca tcctgatgct
     5701 gcctgaggag gtggaggaag tgatcggcaa caagccagag tctgacatcc tggtgcacac
     5761 cgcctacgac gagtccacag atgagaatgt gatgctgctg acctctgacg cccccgagta
     5821 taagccttgg gccctggtca tccaggattc taacggcgag aataagatca agatgctgag
     5881 cggaggatcc aaaagaaccg ccgacggcag cgaattcgag cccaagaaga agaggaaagt
     5941 ctaagatctg ataatcaacc tctggattac aaaatttgtg aaagattgac tggtattctt
     6001 aactatgttg ctccttttac gctatgtgga tacgctgctt taatgccttt gtatcatgct
     6061 attgcttccc gtatggcttt cattttctcc tccttgtata aatcctggtt agttcttgcc
     6121 acggcggaac tcatcgccgc ctgccttgcc cgctgctgga caggggctcg gctgttgggc
     6181 actgacaatt ccgtggtgcg actgtgcctt ctagttgcca gccatctgtt gtttgcccct
     6241 cccccgtgcc ttccttgacc ctggaaggtg ccactcccac tgtcctttcc taataaaatg
     6301 aggaaattgc atcgcattgt ctgagtaggt gtcattctat tctggggggt ggggtggggc
     6361 aggacagcaa gggggaggat tgggaagaca atagcaggca tgctggggat gcggtgggct
     6421 ctatggctcg agaaaaaaat ctcgccaaca agttgacgag ataaacacgg cattttgcct
     6481 tgttttagta gattctgtaa ttttcattac agagtactaa aaccgagacg cattaatcgt
     6541 ctcgggtgtt tcgtcctttc cacaagatat ataaagccaa gaaatcgaaa tactttcaag
     6601 ttacggtaag catatgatag tccattttaa aacataattt taaaactgca aactacccaa
     6661 gaaattatta ctttctacgt cacgtatttt gtactaatat ctttgtgttt acagtcaaat
     6721 taattctaat tatctctcta acagccttgt atcgtatatg caaatatgaa ggaatcatgg
     6781 gaaataggcc ctcttcctgc ccgaccttgc ggccgcagga acccctagtg atggagttgg
//
