>Addgene plasmid #137184 | Cbh_v5 AAV-saCBE_KKH C-terminal | depositor full sequence | sequence record 265153 | Cbh_v5 AAV-saCBE_KKH C-terminal sequence 6843 bps
CCACTCCCTCTCTGCGCGCTCGCTCGCTCACTGAGGCCGGGCGACCAAAGGTCGCCCGACGCCCGGGCTT
TGCCCGGGCGGCCTCAGTGAGCGAGCGAGCGCGCAGCCTTAATTAACCTAATTCACTGGCCGTCGTTTTA
CAACGTCGTGACTGGGAAAACCCTGGCGTTACCCAACTTAATCGCCTTGCAGCACATCCCCCTTTCGCCA
GCTGGCGTAATAGCGAAGAGGCCCGCACCGATCGCCCTTCCCAACAGTTGCGCAGCCTGAATGGCGAATG
GG
[124 nt withheld, positions 283-406]
C
[91 nt withheld, positions 408-498]
A
[49 nt withheld, positions 500-548]
CCTTTGACGTTGGAGTCCACGTTCTTTAATAGTGGACTCTTGTTCCAAACTGGAACAACACTCAACCCTA
TCTCGGTCTATTCTTTTGATTTATAAGGGATTTTGCCGATTTCGGCCTATTGGTTAAAAAATGAGCTGAT
TTAACAAAAATTTAACGCGAATTTTAACAAAATATTAACGTTTATAATTTCAGGTGGCATCTTTCGGGGA
AATGTGCGCGGAACCCCTATTTGTTTATTTTTCTAAATACATTCAAATATGTATCCGCTCATGAGACAAT
AACCCTGATAAATGCTTCAATAATATTGAAAAAGGAAGAGTATGAGTATTCAACATTTCCGTGTCGCCCT
TATTCCCTTTTTTGCGGCATTTTGCCTTCCTGTTTTTGCTCACCCAGAAACGCTGGTGAAAGTAAAAGAT
GCTGAAGATCAGTTGGGTGCACGAGTGGGTTACATCGAACTGGATCTCAACAGCGGTAAGATCCTTGAGA
GTTTTCGCCCCGAAGAACGTTTTCCAATGATGAGCACTTTTAAAGTTCTGCTATGTGGCGCGGTATTATC
CCGTATTGACGCCGGGCAAGAGCAACTCGGTCGCCGCATACACTATTCTCAGAATGACTTGGTTGAGTAC
TCACCAGTCACAGAAAAGCATCTTACGGATGGCATGACAGTAAGAGAATTATGCAGTGCTGCCATAACCA
TGAGTGATAACACTGCGGCCAACTTACTTCTGACAACGATCGGAGGACCGAAGGAGCTAACCGCTTTTTT
GCACAACATGGGGGATCATGTAACTCGCCTTGATCGTTGGGAACCGGAGCTGAATGAAGCCATACCAAAC
GACGAGCGTGACACCACGATGCCTGTAGTAATGGTAACAACGTTGCGCAAACTATTAACTGGCGAACTAC
TTACTCTAGCTTCCCGGCAACAATTAATAGACTGGATGGAGGCGGATAAAGTTGCAGGACCACTTCTGCG
CTCGGCCCTTCCGGCTGGCTGGTTTATTGCTGATAAATCTGGAGCCGGTGAGCGTGGGTCTCGCGGTATC
ATTGCAGCACTGGGGCCAGATGGTAAGCCCTCCCGTATCGTAGTTATCTACACGACGGGGAGTCAGGCAA
CTATGGATGAACGAAATAGACAGATCGCTGAGATAGGTGCCTCACTGATTAAGCATTGGTAACTGTCAGA
CCAAGTTTACTCATATATACTTTAGATTGATTTAAAACTTCATTTTTAATTTAAAAGGATCTAGGTGAAG
ATCCTTTTTGATAATCTCATGACCAAAATCCCTTAACGTGAGTTTTCGTTCCACTGAGCGTCAGACCCCG
TAGAAAAGATCAAAGGATCTTCTTGAGATCCTTTTTTTCTGCGCGTAATCTGCTGCTTGCAAACAAAAAA
ACCACCGCTACCAGCGGTGGTTTGTTTGCCGGATCAAGAGCTACCAACTCTTTTTCCGAAGGTAACTGGC
TTCAGCAGAGCGCAGATACCAAATACTGTCCTTCTAGTGTAGCCGTAGTTAGGCCACCACTTCAAGAACT
CTGTAGCACCGCCTACATACCTCGCTCTGCTAATCCTGTTACCAGTGGCTGCTGCCAGTGGCGATAAGTC
GTGTCTTACCGGGTTGGACTCAAGACGATAGTTACCGGATAAGGCGCAGCGGTCGGGCTGAACGGGGGGT
TCGTGCACACAGCCCAGCTTGGAGCGAACGACCTACACCGAACTGAGATACCTACAGCGTGAGCTATGAG
AAAGCGCCACGCTTCCCGAAGGGAGAAAGGCGGACAGGTATCCGGTAAGCGGCAGGGTCGGAACAGGAGA
GCGCACGAGGGAGCTTCCAGGGGGAAACGCCTGGTATCTTTATAGTCCTGTCGGGTTTCGCCACCTCTGA
CTTGAGCGTCGATTTTTGTGATGCTCGTCAGGGGGGCGGAGCCTATGGAAAAACGCCAGCAACGCGGCCT
TTTTACGGTTCCTGGCCTTTTGCTGCGGTTTTGCTCACATGTTCTTTCCTGCGTTATCCCCTGATTCTGT
GGATAACCGTATTACCGCCTTTGAGTGAGCTGATACCGCTCGCCGCAGCCGAACGACCGAGCGCAGCGAG
TCAGTGAGCGAGGAAGCGGAAGAGCGCCCAATACGCAAACCGCCTCTCCCCGCGCGTTGGCCGATTCATT
AATGCAGCTGGCACGACAGGTTTCCCGACTGGAAAGCGGGCAGTGAGCGCAACGCAATTAATGTGAGTTA
GCTCACTCATTAGGCACCCCAGGCTTTACACTTTATGCTTCCGGCTCGTATGTTGTGTGGAATTGTGAGC
GGATAACAATTTCACACAGGAAACAGCTATGACCATGATTACGCCAGATTTAATTAAGGCTGCGCGCTCG
CTCGCTCACTGAGGCCGCCCGGGCAAAGCCCGGGCGTCGGGCGACCTTTGGTCGCCCGGCCTCAGTGAGC
GAGCGAGCGCGCAGAGAGGGAGTGGCCAACTCCATCACTAGGGGTTCCTGCGGCCTCTAGATCAGGGTAC
CCGTTACATAACTTACGGTAAATGGCCCGCCTGGCTGACCGCCCAACGACCCCCGCCCATTGACGTCAAT
AGTAACGCCAATAGGGACTTTCCATTGACGTCAATGGGTGGAGTATTTACGGTAAACTGCCCACTTGGCA
GTACATCAAGTGTATCATATGCCAAGTACGCCCCCTATTGACGTCAATGACGGTAAATGGCCCGCCTGGC
ATTGTGCCCAGTACATGACCTTATGGGACTTTCCTACTTGGCAGTACATCTACGTATTAGTCATCGCTAT
TACCATGGTCGAGGTGAGCCCCACGTTCTGCTTCACTCTCCCCATCTCCCCCCCCTCCCCACCCCCAATT
TTGTATTTATTTATTTTTTAATTATTTTGTGCAGCGATGGGGGCGGGGGGGGGGGGGGGGCGCGCGCCAG
GCGGGGCGGGGCGGGGCGAGGGGCGGGGCGGGGCGAGGCGGAGAGGTGCGGCGGCAGCCAATCAGAGCGG
CGCGCTCCGAAAGTTTCCTTTTATGGCGAGGCGGCGGCGGCGGCGGCCCTATAAAAAGCGAAGCGCGCGG
CGGGCGGGAGTCGCTGCGACGCTGCCTTCGCCCCGTGCCCCGCTCCGCCGCCGCCTCGCGCCGCCCGCCC
CGGCTCTGACTGACCGCGTTACTCCCACAGGTGAGCGGGCGGGACGGCCCTTCTCCTCCGGGCTGTAATT
AGCTGAGCAAGAGGTAAGGGTTTAAGGGATGGTTGGTTGGTGGGGTATTAATGTTTAATTACCTGGAGCA
CCTGCCTGAAATCACTTTTTTTCAGGTTGGACCGGTGCCACCATGAAACGGACAGCCGACGGAAGCGAGT
TCGAGTCACCAAAGAAGAAGCGGAAAGTCATCAAGATTGCTACACGGAAATACCTGGGAAAGCAGAACGT
GTACGACATCGGCGTGGAGCGGGATCACAACTTCGCCCTGAAGAATGGCTTTATCGCCAGCAATTGTCTG
TATTCTCTGGAGGCCATCCCTCTGGAGGACCTGCTGAACAATCCATTCAACTACGAGGTGGATCACATCA
TCCCCCGGAGCGTGAGCTTCGACAATTCTTTTAACAATAAGGTGCTGGTGAAGCAGGAGGAGAACAGCAA
GAAGGGCAATAGGACCCCTTTCCAGTACCTGTCTAGCTCCGATTCTAAGATCAGCTACGAGACATTCAAG
AAGCACATCCTGAATCTGGCCAAGGGCAAGGGCCGCATCAGCAAGACCAAGAAGGAGTACCTGCTGGAGG
AGCGGGACATCAACAGATTCTCCGTGCAGAAGGACTTCATCAACCGGAATCTGGTGGACACCAGATACGC
CACACGCGGCCTGATGAATCTGCTGCGGTCTTATTTCAGAGTGAACAATCTGGATGTGAAGGTGAAGAGC
ATCAACGGCGGCTTCACCTCCTTTCTGCGGAGAAAGTGGAAGTTTAAGAAGGAGCGCAACAAGGGCTATA
AGCACCACGCCGAGGATGCCCTGATCATCGCCAATGCCGACTTCATCTTTAAGGAGTGGAAGAAGCTGGA
CAAGGCCAAGAAAGTGATGGAGAACCAGATGTTCGAGGAGAAGCAGGCCGAGAGCATGCCCGAGATCGAG
ACAGAGCAGGAGTACAAGGAGATTTTCATCACACCTCACCAGATCAAGCACATCAAGGACTTCAAGGACT
ACAAGTATTCTCACAGGGTGGATAAGAAGCCCAACCGCAAGCTGATCAATGACACCCTGTATAGCACACG
GAAGGACGATAAGGGCAATACCCTGATCGTGAACAATCTGAACGGCCTGTACGACAAGGATAATGACAAG
CTGAAGAAGCTGATCAACAAGTCTCCCGAGAAGCTGCTGATGTACCACCACGATCCTCAGACATATCAGA
AGCTGAAGCTGATCATGGAGCAGTACGGCGACGAGAAGAACCCACTGTATAAGTACTATGAGGAGACAGG
CAACTACCTGACAAAGTATAGCAAGAAGGATAATGGCCCCGTGATCAAGAAGATCAAGTACTATGGCAAC
AAGCTGAATGCCCACCTGGACATCACCGACGATTACCCTAACTCTCGCAATAAGGTGGTGAAGCTGAGCC
TGAAGCCATACCGGTTCGACGTGTACCTGGACAACGGCGTGTATAAGTTTGTGACAGTGAAGAATCTGGA
TGTGATCAAGAAGGAGAACTACTATGAGGTGAACAGCAAGTGCTACGAGGAGGCCAAGAAGCTGAAGAAG
ATCAGCAACCAGGCCGAGTTCATCGCCTCTTTTTACAAGAATGACCTGATCAAGATCAATGGCGAGCTGT
ATAGAGTGATCGGCGTGAACAATGATCTGCTGAACAGAATCGAAGTGAATATGATCGACATCACCTACAG
GGAGTATCTGGAGAACATGAATGATAAGAGGCCCCCTCATATCATCAAGACCATCGCCTCTAAGACACAG
AGCATCAAGAAGTACAGCACAGACATCCTGGGGAACCTGTATGAAGTCAAGAGCAAGAAACATCCTCAGA
TTATCAAGAAAGGCAGCGGCGGGAGCGGCGGGAGCGGGGGGAGCACTAATCTGAGCGACATCATTGAGAA
GGAGACTGGGAAACAGCTGGTCATTCAGGAGTCCATCCTGATGCTGCCTGAGGAGGTGGAGGAAGTGATC
GGCAACAAGCCAGAGTCTGACATCCTGGTGCACACCGCCTACGACGAGTCCACAGATGAGAATGTGATGC
TGCTGACCTCTGACGCCCCCGAGTATAAGCCTTGGGCCCTGGTCATCCAGGATTCTAACGGCGAGAATAA
GATCAAGATGCTGAGCGGAGGATCCAAAAGAACCGCCGACGGCAGCGAATTCGAGCCCAAGAAGAAGAGG
AAAGTCTAAGATCTGATAATCAACCTCTGGATTACAAAATTTGTGAAAGATTGACTGGTATTCTTAACTA
TGTTGCTCCTTTTACGCTATGTGGATACGCTGCTTTAATGCCTTTGTATCATGCTATTGCTTCCCGTATG
GCTTTCATTTTCTCCTCCTTGTATAAATCCTGGTTAGTTCTTGCCACGGCGGAACTCATCGCCGCCTGCC
TTGCCCGCTGCTGGACAGGGGCTCGGCTGTTGGGCACTGACAATTCCGTGGTGCGACTGTGCCTTCTAGT
TGCCAGCCATCTGTTGTTTGCCCCTCCCCCGTGCCTTCCTTGACCCTGGAAGGTGCCACTCCCACTGTCC
TTTCCTAATAAAATGAGGAAATTGCATCGCATTGTCTGAGTAGGTGTCATTCTATTCTGGGGGGTGGGGT
GGGGCAGGACAGCAAGGGGGAGGATTGGGAAGACAATAGCAGGCATGCTGGGGATGCGGTGGGCTCTATG
GCTCGAGAAAAAAATCTCGCCAACAAGTTGACGAGATAAACACGGCATTTTGCCTTGTTTTAGTAGATTC
TGTAATTTTCATTACAGAGTACTAAAACCGAGACGCATTAATCGTCTCGGGTGTTTCGTCCTTTCCACAA
GATATATAAAGCCAAGAAATCGAAATACTTTCAAGTTACGGTAAGCATATGATAGTCCATTTTAAAACAT
AATTTTAAAACTGCAAACTACCCAAGAAATTATTACTTTCTACGTCACGTATTTTGTACTAATATCTTTG
TGTTTACAGTCAAATTAATTCTAATTATCTCTCTAACAGCCTTGTATCGTATATGCAAATATGAAGGAAT
CATGGGAAATAGGCCCTCTTCCTGCCCGACCTTGCGGCCGCAGGAACCCCTAGTGATGGAGTTGG
Features (pLannotate 1.2.2; 21 found; start..end, strand, type, name):
    121..278     +  CDS            lacZα (fragment): LacZα fragment of β-galactosidase; lacZ fragment
    283..711     +  rep_origin     f1 ori (sequence partly withheld): f1 bacteriophage origin of replication; arrow indicates direction of (+) strand synthesis
    765..869     +  promoter       AmpR promoter: bla
    870..1730    +  CDS            AmpR: β-lactamase; bla; confers resistance to ampicillin, carbenicillin, and related antibiotics
   1901..2489    +  rep_origin     ori: high-copy-number ColE1/pMB1/pBR322/pUC origin of replication
   2672..2764    +  CDS            lacI (fragment): lac repressor; lacI; The lac repressor binds to the lac operator to inhibit transcription in E. coli. This inhibition can be relieved by adding lactose or isopropyl-β-D-thiogalactopyranoside (IPTG).
   2777..2798    +  protein_bind   CAP binding site: CAP binding activates transcription in the presence of cAMP. E. coli catabolite activator protein
   2813..2843    +  promoter       lac promoter: promoter for the E. coli lac operon
   2851..2867    +  protein_bind   lac operator: The lac repressor binds to the lac operator to inhibit transcription in E. coli. This inhibition can be relieved by adding lactose or isopropyl-β-D-thiogalactopyranoside (IPTG). lac repressor encoded by lacI
   2917..3047    -  repeat_region  AAV2 ITR (fragment): inverted terminal repeat of adeno-associated virus serotype 2 inverted
   3070..3355    +  enhancer       CMV enhancer: human cytomegalovirus immediate early enhancer; contains an 18-bp deletion relative to the standard CMV enhancer
   3357..3634    +  promoter       chicken β-actin promoter: No description available
   3635..3863    +  intron         hybrid intron: hybrid between chicken β-actin (CBA) and minute virus of mice (MMV) introns (Gray et al., 2011)
   4043..5602    +  CDS            cas9 (fragment): CAS9_STAAU - Experimental evidence at protein level: Swiss-Prot protein existence level 1. CRISPR (clustered regularly interspaced short palindromic repeat) is an adaptive immune system that provides protection against mobile genetic elements (viruses, transposable elements and conjugative plasmids). CRISPR clusters contain spacers, sequences complementary to antecedent mobile elements, and target invading nucleic acids. CRISPR clusters are transcribed and processed into CRISPR RNA (crRNA). In type II CRISPR systems correct processing of pre-crRNA requires a trans- encoded small RNA (tracrRNA)
   5633..5881    +  CDS            UGI: UNGI_BPPB2 - Experimental evidence at protein level: Swiss-Prot protein existence level 1. This protein binds specifically and reversibly to the host uracil-DNA glycosylase, preventing removal of uracil residues from PBS2 DNA by the host uracil-excision repair system. From Bacillus phage PBS2 (Bacteriophage PBS2).
   5956..6113    +  misc_feature   WPRE (fragment): woodchuck hepatitis virus posttranscriptional regulatory element
   6119..6201    +  misc_feature   WPRE (fragment): woodchuck hepatitis virus posttranscriptional regulatory element
   6205..6429    +  polyA_signal   bGH poly(A) signal: bovine growth hormone polyadenylation signal
   6443..6501    -  misc_RNA       Sa gRNA scaffold (fragment): guide RNA scaffold for the Staphylococcus aureus CRISPR/Cas9 system
   6556..6796    -  promoter       U6 promoter: RNA polymerase III promoter for human U6 snRNA
   6820..107     +  repeat_region  AAV2 ITR (fragment) (across the origin): inverted terminal repeat of adeno-associated virus serotype 2 inverted
