[The description below was written by a language model from this plasmid's Addgene catalogue record, the feature table of its GenBank file and pLannotate feature annotations shown in this document.]
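Description:
Cbh_v5 AAV-saCBE_KKH C-terminal is an AAV transfer plasmid built on the px601 backbone that carries one half of a split Staphylococcus aureus Cas9 cytosine base editor together with a guide RNA cassette. It is propagated in E. coli through a high-copy ColE1/pUC origin with ampicillin selection (AmpR/bla). The backbone also retains an f1 origin and remnants of the lac promoter/operator and lacZα region. Two AAV2 inverted terminal repeats flank the payload, allowing it to be packaged into recombinant AAV particles as a viral genome.

Between the ITRs, the Cbh promoter (a CMV enhancer, the chicken β-actin promoter and a hybrid CBA/MVM intron) drives an open reading frame that begins with an SV40 nuclear localization signal. It continues through the C-terminal portion of SaCas9 (split between Lys534 and Cys535), followed by a uracil-DNA glycosylase inhibitor (UGI) and a second SV40 NLS. UGI blocks excision of the uracil intermediate and so favours the C-to-T editing outcome. The Cas9 fragment carries the KKH mutations E782K, N968K and R1015H, which relax PAM recognition to NNNRRT. Annotated WPRE fragments, suggesting a shortened version of that element, and a bGH polyadenylation signal complete the transcript. The unannotated stretch between the first NLS and the Cas9 fragment is not identified in the record.

In the opposite orientation, a human U6 promoter drives an SaCas9 guide scaffold with a placeholder protospacer that is replaced using BsmBI/Esp3I sites. The construct is meant for co-delivery with a matching N-terminal AAV, which the record does not describe, to reconstitute the full editor for in vivo base editing in mouse tissues.
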