Addgene plasmid #137184: Cbh_v5 AAV-saCBE_KKH C-terminal
Purpose: AAV genome: expresses the C-terminal of S. aureus v5 AAV-CBE, and U6-sgRNA (KKH variant).
Depositing lab: David Liu. Depositing organization: Broad Institute. Publication: Cytosine and adenine base editing of the brain, liver, retina, heart and skeletal muscle of mice via adeno-associated viruses. Levy JM, Yeh WH, Pendse N, Davis JR, Hennessey E, Butcher R, Koblan LW, Comander J, Liu Q, Liu DR. Nat Biomed Eng. 2020 Jan;4(1):97-110. doi: 10.1038/s41551-019-0501-5. Epub 2020 Jan 14. PubMed 31937940.
Backbone
  Vector backbone: px601
  Vector type: AAV
Growth in bacteria
  Bacterial resistance: Ampicillin, 100 μg/mL
  Growth temperature: 37°C
  Growth strain: NEB Stable
  Copy number: High Copy
Gene/Insert
  Gene/Insert name: v5 AAV-saCBE_KKH C-terminal (alt name: JL844)
  gRNA/shRNA sequence: BsmBI dummy protospacer
  Species: Synthetic
  Mutation: E782K;N968K;R1015H conferring recognition of NNNRRT PAMs
  Promoter: Cbh
  Cloning method: Gibson Cloning
Terms and licenses: Academic/Nonprofit Terms; Industry Terms: Not Available to Industry
Depositor comments: SaCas9 split between Lys534/Cys535; clone in protospacer by cutting with BsmBI/Esp3I and ligating annealed oligos as described in methods.. Inserts were Gibson-cloned into BshTI/BglII-restricted backbones to avoid ITR PCR.
How to cite: Cbh_v5 AAV-saCBE_KKH C-terminal was a gift from David Liu (Addgene plasmid # 137184 ; http://n2t.net/addgene:137184 ; RRID:Addgene_137184)
